Addgene plasmid #121465: pTJK510
Purpose: 2µm HIS3 CNB1mutEF3
Depositing lab: Tami Kingsbury. Depositing organization: University of Maryland, Baltimore. Publication: Calcineurin Regulatory Subunit Calcium-Binding Domains Differentially Contribute to Calcineurin Signaling in Saccharomyces cerevisiae. Connolly S, Quasi-Woode D, Waldron L, Eberly C, Waters K, Muller EM, Kingsbury TJ. Genetics. 2018 Jul;209(3):801-813. doi: 10.1534/genetics.118.300911. Epub 2018 May 7. PubMed 29735720.
Backbone
  Vector backbone: pYO323
  Vector type: Yeast high copy 2 micron vector
  Selectable markers: HIS3
Growth in bacteria
  Bacterial resistance: Ampicillin, 100 μg/mL
  Growth temperature: 37°C
  Growth strain: DH5alpha
  Copy number: Unknown
Gene/Insert
  Gene/Insert name: CNB1mutEF3
  Species: S. cerevisiae (budding yeast)
  Mutation: Changed aspartic acid 103 to alanine
  GenBank ID: NM_001179756
  Entrez Gene: CNB1 (a.k.a. YKL190W, CRV1, YCN2)
  Promoter: Endogenous genomic promoter region
  Cloning method: Restriction Enzyme; 5′ cloning site BamH1 (not destroyed); 3′ cloning site Xho1 (not destroyed)
  Sequencing primers: 5′ unknown
Terms and licenses: Academic/Nonprofit Terms; Industry Terms: Not Available to Industry
How to cite: pTJK510 was a gift from Tami Kingsbury (Addgene plasmid # 121465 ; http://n2t.net/addgene:121465 ; RRID:Addgene_121465)
