[The description below was written by a language model from this plasmid's Addgene catalogue record and pLannotate feature annotations shown in this document.]
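Description:
pTJK510 is a yeast–E. coli shuttle plasmid built on the pYO323 backbone, a high-copy episomal vector for Saccharomyces cerevisiae. In yeast it is maintained through the 2μ origin of replication (an adjacent fragment of the 2μ plasmid RAF1 gene is carried along with it) and selected by complementation of histidine auxotrophy with the HIS3 marker expressed from its own promoter. In bacteria it replicates from a high-copy ColE1/pUC-type origin and confers ampicillin resistance through β-lactamase. The backbone also retains pBluescript-style elements: an f1 origin for single-stranded DNA production, a lacZα fragment with the lac promoter and operator, and T7 and T3 promoters flanking the split multiple cloning site. Short fragments annotated as rop, bom, lacI and MRM1/PET56 appear to be remnants of vector construction rather than functional parts.

The insert, cloned between BamHI and XhoI sites that remain intact, is the S. cerevisiae CNB1 gene encoding the regulatory subunit of calcineurin, the calcium- and calmodulin-stimulated protein phosphatase. CNB1 confers calcium sensitivity on the enzyme. Expression is driven by the endogenous genomic promoter region, consistent with several hundred bases of unannotated sequence upstream of the CNB1 coding region in the feature table. The allele, CNB1mutEF3, carries an aspartic acid 103 to alanine substitution. The name indicates that this change targets the third EF-hand calcium-binding motif. The construct is suited to expressing this mutant from a multicopy plasmid in yeast to assess how an individual calcium-binding domain of the regulatory subunit contributes to calcineurin signaling, in comparison with wild-type CNB1 or other EF-hand mutants.
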