Features (pLannotate 1.2.2; 22 found; start..end, strand, type, name):
      1..19      +  promoter       T7 promoter: promoter for bacteriophage T7 RNA polymerase
     28..69      +  misc_feature   MCS (fragment): pBluescript multiple cloning site
    533..1003    +  CDS            CNB1 (fragment): CANB_YEAST - Also known as YCN2, YCNB. Experimental evidence at protein level: Swiss-Prot protein existence level 1. Regulatory subunit of calcineurin, a calcium-dependent, calmodulin stimulated protein phosphatase. Confers calcium sensitivity. From Saccharomyces cerevisiae (strain ATCC 204508 / S288c) (Baker's yeast).
   1162..1203    +  misc_feature   MCS (fragment): pBluescript multiple cloning site
   1215..1233    -  promoter       T3 promoter: promoter for bacteriophage T3 RNA polymerase
   1278..1294    -  protein_bind   lac operator: The lac repressor binds to the lac operator to inhibit transcription in E. coli. This inhibition can be relieved by adding lactose or isopropyl-β-D-thiogalactopyranoside (IPTG). lac repressor encoded by lacI
   1302..1332    -  promoter       lac promoter: promoter for the E. coli lac operon
   1347..1368    -  protein_bind   CAP binding site: CAP binding activates transcription in the presence of cAMP. E. coli catabolite activator protein
   1381..1473    -  CDS            lacI (fragment): lac repressor; lacI; The lac repressor binds to the lac operator to inhibit transcription in E. coli. This inhibition can be relieved by adding lactose or isopropyl-β-D-thiogalactopyranoside (IPTG).
   1656..2244    -  rep_origin     ori: high-copy-number ColE1/pMB1/pBR322/pUC origin of replication
   2415..3275    -  CDS            AmpR: β-lactamase; bla; confers resistance to ampicillin, carbenicillin, and related antibiotics
   3276..3380    -  promoter       AmpR promoter: bla
   3407..3811    +  CDS            RAF1 (fragment): RAF_YEAST - Experimental evidence at transcript level: Swiss-Prot protein existence level 2. Antagonizes transcriptional repression of recombinase FLP by REP1-REP2. May play a role in plasmid partitioning. From Saccharomyces cerevisiae (strain ATCC 204508 / S288c) (Baker's yeast).
   3965..5307    -  rep_origin     2μ ori: yeast 2μ plasmid origin of replication
   5714..5749    +  CDS            rop (fragment): Rop protein, which maintains plasmids at low copy number; rop
   5851..5900    +  misc_feature   bom (fragment): basis of mobility region from pBR322
   5901..5981    -  CDS            MRM1 (fragment): MRM1_YEAST - Also known as PET56 From Saccharomyces cerevisiae (strain ATCC 204508 / S288c) (Baker's yeast).
   6031..6218    +  promoter       HIS3 promoter: S. cerevisiae HIS3
   6219..6881    +  CDS            HIS3: imidazoleglycerol-phosphate dehydratase, required for histidine biosynthesis; S. cerevisiae HIS3; yeast auxotrophic marker
   7089..7140    +  misc_feature   bom (fragment): basis of mobility region from pBR322
   7168..7596    -  rep_origin     f1 ori (sequence partly withheld): f1 bacteriophage origin of replication; arrow indicates direction of (+) strand synthesis
   7600..7757    -  CDS            lacZα (fragment): LacZα fragment of β-galactosidase; lacZ fragment
>Addgene plasmid #121465 | pTJK510 | addgene full sequence | sequence record 241094 | Addgene NGS Result
TAATACGACTCACTATAGGGCGAATTGGAGCTCCACCGCGGTGGCGGCCGCTCTAGAACTAGTGGATCCA
CGCTATGAAAAAGGAAAACAAATGACTCTTATAATTTGTTTCCCTCGACTTCTCTATTTAAATCCAAGAT
TTTAACTAATAAACTATTTAATAATAAAACAATTAACTCTTTATATGGAAGCCTTGGAAATTAGCCGCCA
AAATGGGATATACATTCCGTGCGAAGTGACCGCGTGGAAGGCCGGGTATCATCTTAAAAATCACTAGTTT
CTTTTTTAGCGGAATGCAATAAAGGTGCTTTGTGCTGGTGTGGTTTACACGGAACATCTAGTAGCTAAAA
CTTGGTAACTCAATGGTGATCAGAATCCATAGAAGCATTTTTATTTCTTAAAATGGGTGCTGCTCCTTCC
AAAATTGTGGATGGTCTTTTAGAAGATACAAATTGTATGTACACTTCGGAGTGAGGAAAAGAAAGAAAGG
GGAAATTAACCGATTTTACTAACACTGACACTTTGAACAGTTGATAGAGATGAAATTGAAAGGTTAAGGA
AGAGATTCATGAAATTAGATAGAGATAGCTCAGGGTCTATTGATAAAAATGAATTTATGAGCATTCCTGG
CGTTTCGTCAAACCCTCTTGCTGGACGTATAATGGAGGTTTTCGATGCTGATAATAGTGGGGACGTGGAT
TTTCAAGAGTTCATCACAGGATTATCCATTTTCAGTGGGCGTGGGTCCAAGGACGAAAAGTTAAGATTCG
CCTTCAAAATCTACGCCATTGACAAGGACGGTTTCATATCCAATGGTGAGTTGTTCATCGTGTTGAAGAT
TATGGTAGGTTCTAATCTGGACGATGAACAGCTGCAACAGATAGTAGATAGGACGATAGTGGAAAACGAT
AGCGACGGCGACGGACGTTTAAGTTTCGAGGAGTTTAAGAATGCTATCGAAACCACAGAAGTGGCCAAGA
GTCTGACATTGCAATACGATGTGTAAGACTAGGGGACACTTCATTCATTTATGGTATGCCAATATTTTTA
AGAAAAGAAGAATAATACGCGATATTGTTTTTTAAGGAAGGAACGCACACTCGCCCAGTTAGAGTGCTGA
TGATATATACATATATATATGTATATGTAACAAACAATAAGAAGCTTATCGATACCGTCGACCTCGAGGG
GGGGCCCGGTACCAGCTTTTGTTCCCTTTAGTGAGGGTTAATTTCGAGCTTGGCGTAATCATGGTCATAG
CTGTTTCCTGTGTGAAATTGTTATCCGCTCACAATTCCACACAACATACGAGCCGGAAGCATAAAGTGTA
AAGCCTGGGGTGCCTAATGAGTGAGCTAACTCACATTAATTGCGTTGCGCTCACTGCCCGCTTTCCAGTC
GGGAAACCTGTCGTGCCAGCTGCATTAATGAATCGGCCAACGCGCGGGGAGAGGCGGTTTGCGTATTGGG
CGCTCTTCCGCTTCCTCGCTCACTGACTCGCTGCGCTCGGTCGTTCGGCTGCGGCGAGCGGTATCAGCTC
ACTCAAAGGCGGTAATACGGTTATCCACAGAATCAGGGGATAACGCAGGAAAGAACATGTGAGCAAAAGG
CCAGCAAAAGGCCAGGAACCGTAAAAAGGCCGCGTTGCTGGCGTTTTTCCATAGGCTCCGCCCCCCTGAC
GAGCATCACAAAAATCGACGCTCAAGTCAGAGGTGGCGAAACCCGACAGGACTATAAAGATACCAGGCGT
TTCCCCCTGGAAGCTCCCTCGTGCGCTCTCCTGTTCCGACCCTGCCGCTTACCGGATACCTGTCCGCCTT
TCTCCCTTCGGGAAGCGTGGCGCTTTCTCATAGCTCACGCTGTAGGTATCTCAGTTCGGTGTAGGTCGTT
CGCTCCAAGCTGGGCTGTGTGCACGAACCCCCCGTTCAGCCCGACCGCTGCGCCTTATCCGGTAACTATC
GTCTTGAGTCCAACCCGGTAAGACACGACTTATCGCCACTGGCAGCAGCCACTGGTAACAGGATTAGCAG
AGCGAGGTATGTAGGCGGTGCTACAGAGTTCTTGAAGTGGTGGCCTAACTACGGCTACACTAGAAGAACA
GTATTTGGTATCTGCGCTCTGCTGAAGCCAGTTACCTTCGGAAAAAGAGTTGGTAGCTCTTGATCCGGCA
AACAAACCACCGCTGGTAGCGGTGGTTTTTTTGTTTGCAAGCAGCAGATTACGCGCAGAAAAAAAGGATC
TCAAGAAGATCCTTTGATCTTTTCTACGGGGTCTGACGCTCAGTGGAACGAAAACTCACGTTAAGGGATT
TTGGTCATGAGATTATCAAAAAGGATCTTCACCTAGATCCTTTTAAATTAAAAATGAAGTTTTAAATCAA
TCTAAAGTATATATGAGTAAACTTGGTCTGACAGTTACCAATGCTTAATCAGTGAGGCACCTATCTCAGC
GATCTGTCTATTTCGTTCATCCATAGTTGCCTGACTCCCCGTCGTGTAGATAACTACGATACGGGAGGGC
TTACCATCTGGCCCCAGTGCTGCAATGATACCGCGAGACCCACGCTCACCGGCTCCAGATTTATCAGCAA
TAAACCAGCCAGCCGGAAGGGCCGAGCGCAGAAGTGGTCCTGCAACTTTATCCGCCTCCATCCAGTCTAT
TAATTGTTGCCGGGAAGCTAGAGTAAGTAGTTCGCCAGTTAATAGTTTGCGCAACGTTGTTGCCATTGCT
ACAGGCATCGTGGTGTCACGCTCGTCGTTTGGTATGGCTTCATTCAGCTCCGGTTCCCAACGATCAAGGC
GAGTTACATGATCCCCCATGTTGTGCAAAAAAGCGGTTAGCTCCTTCGGTCCTCCGATCGTTGTCAGAAG
TAAGTTGGCCGCAGTGTTATCACTCATGGTTATGGCAGCACTGCATAATTCTCTTACTGTCATGCCATCC
GTAAGATGCTTTTCTGTGACTGGTGAGTACTCAACCAAGTCATTCTGAGAATAGTGTATGCGGCGACCGA
GTTGCTCTTGCCCGGCGTCAATACGGGATAATACCGCGCCACATAGCAGAACTTTAAAAGTGCTCATCAT
TGGAAAACGTTCTTCGGGGCGAAAACTCTCAAGGATCTTACCGCTGTTGAGATCCAGTTCGATGTAACCC
ACTCGTGCACCCAACTGATCTTCAGCATCTTTTACTTTCACCAGCGTTTCTGGGTGAGCAAAAACAGGAA
GGCAAAATGCCGCAAAAAAGGGAATAAGGGCGACACGGAAATGTTGAATACTCATACTCTTCCTTTTTCA
ATATTATTGAAGCATTTATCAGGGTTATTGTCTCATGAGCGGATACATATTTGAATGTATTTAGAAAAAT
AAACAAATAGGGGTTCCGCGCACATTTCCCCGAAAAGTGCCACCTAATTCCACGGACTATAGACTATACT
AGTATACTCCGTCTACTGTACGATACACTTCCGCTCAGGTCCTTGTCCTTTAACGAGGCCTTACCACTCT
TTTGTTACTCTATTGATCCAGCTCAGCAAAGGCAGTGTGATCTAAGATTCTATCTTCGCGATGTAGTAAA
ACTAGCTAGACCGAGAAAGAGACTAGAAATGCAAAAGGCACTTCTACAATGGCTGCCATCATTATTATCC
GATGTGACGCTGCAGCTTCTCAATGATATTCGAATACGCTTTGAGGAGATACAGCCTAATATCCGACAAA
CTGTTTTACAGATTTACGATCGTACTTGTTACCCATCATTGAATTTTGAACATCCGAACCTGGGAGTTTT
CCCTGAAACAGATAGTATATTTGAACCTGTATAATAATATATAGTCTAGCGCTTTACGGAAGACAATGTA
TGTATTTCGGTTCCTGGAGAAACTATTGCATCTATTGCATAGGTAATCTTGCACGTCGCATCCCCGGTTC
ATTTTCTGCGTTTCCATCTTGCACTTCAATAGCATATCTTTGTTAACGAAGCATCTGTGCTTCATTTTGT
AGAACAAAAATGCAACGCGAGAGCGCTAATTTTTCAAACAAAGAATCTGAGCTGCATTTTTACAGAACAG
AAATGCAACGCGAAAGCGCTATTTTACCAACGAAGAATCTGTGCTTCATTTTTGTAAAACAAAAATGCAA
CGCGAGAGCGCTAATTTTTCAAACAAAGAATCTGAGCTGCATTTTTACAGAACAGAAATGCAACGCGAGA
GCGCTATTTTACCAACAAAGAATCTATACTTCTTTTTTGTTCTACAAAAATGCATCCCGAGAGCGCTATT
TTTCTAACAAAGCATCTTAGATTACTTTTTTTCTCCTTTGTGCGCTCTATAATGCAGTCTCTTGATAACT
TTTTGCACTGTAGGTCCGTTAAGGTTAGAAGAAGGCTACTTTGGTGTCTATTTTCTCTTCCATAAAAAAA
GCCTGACTCCACTTCCCGCGTTTACTGATTACTAGCGAAGCTGCGGGTGCATTTTTTCAAGATAAAGGCA
TCCCCGATTATATTCTATACCGATGTGGATTGCGCATACTTTGTGAACAGAAAGTGATAGCGTTGATGAT
TCTTCATTGGTCAGAAAATTATGAACGGTTTCTTCTATTTTGTCTCTATATACTACGTATAGGAAATGTT
TACATTTTCGTATTGTTTTCGATTCACTCTATGAATAGTTCTTACTACAATTTTTTTGTCTAAAGAGTAA
TACTAGAGATAAACATAAAAAATGTAGAGGTCGAGTTTAGATGCAAGTTCAAGGAGCGAAAGGTGGATGG
GTAGGTTATATAGGGATATAGCACAGAGATATATAGCAAAGAGATACTTTTGAGCAATGTTTGTGGAAGC
GGTATTCGCAATATTTTAGTAGCTCGTTACAGTCCGGTGCGTTTTTGGTTTTTTGAAAGTGCGTCTTCAG
AGCGCTTTTGGTTTTCAAAAGCGCTCTGAAGTTCCTATACTTTCTAGAGAATAGGAACTTCGGAATAGGA
ACTTCAAAGCGTTTCCGAAAACGAGCGCTTCCGAAAATGCAACGCGAGCTGCGCACATACAGCTCACTGT
TCACGTCGCACCTATATCTGCGTGTTGCCTGTATATATATATACATGAGAAGAACGGCATAGTGCGTGTT
TATGCTTAAATGCGTACTTATATGCGTCTATTTATGTAGGATGAAAGGTAGTCTAGTACCTCCTGTGATA
TTATCCCATTCCATGCGGGGTATCGTATGCTTCCTTCAGCACTACCCTTTAGCTGTTCTATATGCTGCCA
CTCCTCAATTGGATTAGTCTCATCCTTCAATGCTATCATTTCCTTTGATATTGGATCATATGCATAGTAC
CGAGAAACTAGTGCGAAGTAGTGATCAGGTATTGCTGTTATCTGATGAGTATACGTTGTCCTGGCCACGG
CAGAAGCACGCTTATCGCTCCAATTTCCCACAACATTAGTCAACTCCGTTAGGCCCTTCATTGAAAGAAA
TGAGGTCATCAAATGTCTTCCAATGTGAGATTTTGGGCCATTTTTTATAGCAAAGATTGAATAAGGCGCA
TTTTTCTTCAAAGCTTTATTGTACGATCTGACTAAGTTATCTTTTAATAATTGGTATTCCTGTTTATTGC
TTGAAGAATTGCCGGTCCTATTTACTCGTTTTAGGACTGGTTCAGAATTCTAAGAAACCATTATTATCAT
GACATTAACCTATAAAAATAGGCGTATCACGAGGCCCTTTCGTCTCGCGCGTTTCGGTGATGACGGTGAA
AACCTCTGACACATGCAGCTCCCGGAGACGGTCACAGCTTGTCTGTAAGCGGATGCCGGGAGCAGACAAG
CCCGTCAGGGCGCGTCAGCGGGTGTTGGCGGGTGTCGGGGCTGGCTTAACTATGCGGCATCAGAGCAGAT
TGTACTGAGAGTGCACCATAAATTCCCGTTTTAAGAGCTTGGTGAGCGCTAGGAGTCACTGCCAGGTATC
GTTTGAACACGGCATTAGTCAGGGAAGTCATAACACAGTCCTTTCCCGCAATTTTCTTTTTCTATTACTC
TTGGCCTCCTCTAGTACACTCTATATTTTTTTATGCCTCGGTAATGATTTTCATTTTTTTTTTTCCACCT
AGCGGATGACTCTTTTTTTTTCTTAGCGATTGGCATTATCACATAATGAATTATACATTATATAAAGTAA
TGTGATTTCTTCGAAGAATATACTAAAAAATGAGCAGGCAAGATAAACGAAGGCAAAGATGACAGAGCAG
AAAGCCCTAGTAAAGCGTATTACAAATGAAACCAAGATTCAGATTGCGATCTCTTTAAAGGGTGGTCCCC
TAGCGATAGAGCACTCGATCTTCCCAGAAAAAGAGGCAGAAGCAGTAGCAGAACAGGCCACACAATCGCA
AGTGATTAACGTCCACACAGGTATAGGGTTTCTGGACCATATGATACATGCTCTGGCCAAGCATTCCGGC
TGGTCGCTAATCGTTGAGTGCATTGGTGACTTACACATAGACGACCATCACACCACTGAAGACTGCGGGA
TTGCTCTCGGTCAAGCTTTTAAAGAGGCCCTAGGGGCCGTGCGTGGAGTAAAAAGGTTTGGATCAGGATT
TGCGCCTTTGGATGAGGCACTTTCCAGAGCGGTGGTAGATCTTTCGAACAGGCCGTACGCAGTTGTCGAA
CTTGGTTTGCAAAGGGAGAAAGTAGGAGATCTCTCTTGCGAGATGATCCCGCATTTTCTTGAAAGCTTTG
CAGAGGCTAGCAGAATTACCCTCCACGTTGATTGTCTGCGAGGCAAGAATGATCATCACCGTAGTGAGAG
TGCGTTCAAGGCTCTTGCGGTTGCCATAAGAGAAGCCACCTCGCCCAATGGTACCAACGATGTTCCCTCC
ACCAAAGGTGTTCTTATGTAGTGACACCGATTATTTAAAGCTGCAGCATACGATATATATACATGTGTAT
ATATGTATACCTATGAATGTCAGTAAGTATGTATACGAACAGTATGATACTGAAGATGACAAGGTAATGC
ATCATTCTATACGTGTCATTCTGAACGAGGCGCGCTTTCCTTTTTTCTTTTTGCTTTTTCTTTTTTTTTC
TCTTGAACTCGACGGATCTATGCGGTGTGAAATACCGCACAGATGCGTAAGGAGAAAATACCGCATCAGG
AAATTGTAAGCGTTAATATTTTGTTAAAATTCGCGTTAAATTTTTGTTAAATCAGCTCATTTTTTAACCA
ATAGGCCGAAATCGGCAAAATCCCTTATAAATCAAAAGAATAGACCGAGATAGGGT
[37 nt withheld, positions 7267-7303]
AAAGAACGTGGACTCCAACGTCAAAGG
[49 nt withheld, positions 7331-7379]
T
[91 nt withheld, positions 7381-7471]
G
[124 nt withheld, positions 7473-7596]
CCATTCGCCATTCAGGCTGCGCAACTGTTGGGAAGGGCGATCGGTGCGGGCCTCTTCGCTATTACGCCAG
CTGGCGAAAGGGGGATGTGCTGCAAGGCGATTAAGTTGGGTAACGCCAGGGTTTTCCCAGTCACGACGTT
GTAAAACGACGGCCAGTGAATTG
